>Addgene plasmid #187239 | pJR98 | addgene full sequence | sequence record 374766 | Addgene NGS Result
ACCGATCGCCCTTCCCAACAGTTGCGCAGCCTGAATGGCGAATGGCGCCTGATGCGGTATTTTCTCCTTA
CGCATCTGTGCGGTATTTCACACCGCATTTGGTGCACTCTCAGTACAATCTGCTCTGATGCCGCATAGTT
AAGCCAGCCCCGACACCCGCCAACACCCGCTGACGCGCCCTGACGGGCTTGTCTGCTCCCGGCATCCGCT
TACAGACAAGCTGTGACCGTCTCCGGGAGCTGCATGTGTCAGAGGTTTTCACCGTCATCACCGAAACGCG
CGAGACGAAAGGGCCTCGTGATACGCCTATTTTTATAGGTTAATGTCATGATAATAATGGTTTCTTAGAC
GTCAGGTGGCACTTTTCGGGGAAATGTGCGCGGAACCCCTATTTGTTTATTTTTCTAAATACATTCAAAT
ATGTATCCGCTCATGAGACAATAACCCTGATAAATGCTTCAATAATATTGAAAAAGGTAGAGTATGAGTA
TTCAACATTTCCGTGTCGCCCTTATTCCCTTTTTTGCGGCATTTTGCCTTCCTGTTTTTGCTCACCCAGA
AACGCTGGTGAAAGTAAAAGATGCTGAAGATCAGTTGGGTGCACGAGTGGGTTACATCGAACTGGATCTC
AACAGCGGTAAGATCCTTGAGAGTTTTCGCCCCGAAGAACGTTTTCCAATGATGAGCACTTTTAAAGTTC
TGCTATGTGGCGCGGTATTATCCCGTATTGACGCCGGGCAAGAGCAACTCGGTCGCCGCATACACTATTC
TCAGAATGACTTGGTTGAGTACTCACCAGTCACAGAAAAGCATCTTACGGATGGCATGACAGTAAGAGAA
TTATGCAGTGCTGCCATAACCATGAGTGATAACACTGCGGCCAACTTACTTCTGACAACGATCGGAGGAC
CGAAGGAGCTAACCGCTTTTTTGCACAACATGGGGGATCATGTAACTCGCCTTGATCGTTGGGAACCGGA
GCTGAATGAAGCCATACCAAACGACGAGCGTGACACCACGATGCCTGTAGCAATGGCAACAACGTTGCGC
AAACTATTAACTGGCGAACTACTTACTCTAGCTTCCCGGCAACAATTAATAGACTGGATGGAGGCGGATA
AAGTTGCAGGACCACTTCTGCGCTCGGCCCTTCCGGCTGGCTGGTTTATTGCTGATAAATCTGGAGCCGG
TGAGCGTGGGTCTCGCGGTATCATTGCAGCACTGGGGCCAGATGGTAAGCCCTCCCGTATCGTAGTTATC
TACACGACGGGGAGTCAGGCAACTATGGATGAACGAAATAGACAGATCGCTGAGATAGGTGCCTCACTGA
TTAAGCATTGGTAACTGTCAGACCAAGTTTACTCATATATACTTTAGATTGATTTAAAACTTCATTTTTA
ATTTAAAAGGATCTAGGTGAAGATCCTTTTTGATAATCTCATGACCAAAATCCCTTAACGTGAGTTTTCG
TTCCACTGAGCGTCAGACCCCGTAGAAAAGATCAAAGGATCTTCTTGAGATCCTTTTTTTCTGCGCGTAA
TCTGCTGCTTGCAAACAAAAAAACCACCGCTACCAGCGGTGGTTTGTTTGCCGGATCAAGAGCTACCAAC
TCTTTTTCCGAAGGTAACTGGCTTCAGCAGAGCGCAGATACCAAATACTGTTCTTCTAGTGTAGCCGTAG
TTAGGCCACCACTTCAAGAACTCTGTAGCACCGCCTACATACCTCGCTCTGCTAATCCTGTTACCAGTGG
CTGCTGCCAGTGGCGATAAGTCGTGTCTTACCGGGTTGGACTCAAGACGATAGTTACCGGATAAGGCGCA
GCGGTCGGGCTGAACGGGGGGTTCGTGCACACAGCCCAGCTTGGAGCGAACGACCTACACCGAACTGAGA
TACCTACAGCGTGAGCTATGAGAAAGCGCCACGCTTCCCGAAGGGAGAAAGGCGGACAGGTATCCGGTAA
GCGACAGGGTCGGAACAGGAGAGCGCACGAGGGAGCTTCCAGGGGGAAACGCCTGGTATCTTTATAGTCC
TGTCGGGTTTCGCCACCTCTGACTTGAGCGTCGATTTTTGTGATGCTCGTCAGGGGGGCGGAGCCTATGG
AAAAACGCCAGCAACGCGGCCTTTTTACGGTTCCTGGCCTTTTGCTGGCCTTTTGCTCACATGTTCTTTC
CTGCGTTATCCCCTGATTCTGTGGATAACCGTATTACCGCCTTTGAGTGAGCTGATACCGCTCGCCGCAG
CCGAACGACCGAGCGCAGCGAGTCAGTGAGCGAGGAAGCGGAAGAGCGCCCAATACGCAAACCGCCTCTC
CCCGCGCGTTGGCCGATTCATTAATGCAGCTGGCACGACAGGTTTCCCGACTGGAAAGCGGGCAGTGAGC
GCAACGCAATTAATGTGAGTTAGCTCACTCATTAGGCACCCCAGGCTTTACACTTTATGCTTCCGGCTCG
TATGTTGTGTGGAATTGTGAGCGGATAACAATTTCACACAGGAAACAGCTATGACCATGATTACGCCACG
AGTCGCAGCACAGCTCGCTGGTCCAGAACTGATCGTCTCCTTTCTGGCTTTCCACAAGATATATAAAGCC
AAGAAATCGAAATACTTTCAAGTTACGGTAAGCATATGATAGTCCATTTTAAAACATAATTTTAAAACTG
CAAACTACCCAAGAAATTATTACTTTCTACGTCACGTATTTTGTACTAATATCTTTGTGTTTACAGTCAA
ATTAATTCCAATTATCTCTCTAACAGCCTTGTATCGTATATGCAAATATGAAGGAATCATGGGAAATAGG
CCCTCTTCCTGCCCGACCTTGGGGCGCGCCATAGCTGAGTGTAGATTCGAGCAAAAAAAGCACCCGACTC
GGGTGCCACTTTTTCAAGTTGTAAACGGACTAGCCTTATTTCAACTTGCTATGCACTCTTGTGCTTAGCT
CTTGAGACGATCTGTCGCCCGTCTCAAACGCAACCCTCCGGCGGCGGCGATCGGGTCAGCTCATCGATGA
ATCGCTATCCATCGTCATCGCGTTGCACTGGCCGTCGTTTTACAACGTCGTGACTGGGAAAACCCTGGCG
TTACCCAACTTAATCGCCTTGCAGCACATCCCCCTTTCGCCAGCTGGCGTAATAGCGATGAGGCCCGC
Features (pLannotate 1.2.2; 11 found; start..end, strand, type, name):
     48..147     -  misc_feature   bom (fragment): basis of mobility region from pBR322
    249..284     -  CDS            rop (fragment): Rop protein, which maintains plasmids at low copy number; rop
    379..483     +  promoter       AmpR promoter: bla
    484..1344    +  CDS            AmpR: β-lactamase; bla; confers resistance to ampicillin, carbenicillin, and related antibiotics
   1515..2103    +  rep_origin     ori: high-copy-number ColE1/pMB1/pBR322/pUC origin of replication
   2286..2378    +  CDS            lacI (fragment): lac repressor; lacI; The lac repressor binds to the lac operator to inhibit transcription in E. coli. This inhibition can be relieved by adding lactose or isopropyl-β-D-thiogalactopyranoside (IPTG).
   2391..2412    +  protein_bind   CAP binding site: CAP binding activates transcription in the presence of cAMP. E. coli catabolite activator protein
   2427..2457    +  promoter       lac promoter: promoter for the E. coli lac operon
   2465..2481    +  protein_bind   lac operator: The lac repressor binds to the lac operator to inhibit transcription in E. coli. This inhibition can be relieved by adding lactose or isopropyl-β-D-thiogalactopyranoside (IPTG). lac repressor encoded by lacI
   2568..2805    -  promoter       U6 promoter: RNA polymerase III promoter for human U6 snRNA
   3036..42      +  CDS            lacZα (fragment) (across the origin): LacZα fragment of β-galactosidase; lacZ fragment
