[The description below was written by a language model from this plasmid's Addgene catalogue record and pLannotate feature annotations shown in this document.]
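Description:
pJR98 is a small (about 3.1 kb) synthetic cloning plasmid built on the pUCIDT backbone and maintained in E. coli. It replicates from a high-copy ColE1/pUC-type origin and is selected with ampicillin through the bla gene (β-lactamase) driven by its own AmpR promoter. The rest of the backbone consists of typical pUC-family remnants: fragments of bom and rop, a short lacI fragment, the CAP binding site, lac promoter and lac operator, and a lacZα fragment spanning the sequence origin. Although catalogued as a bacterial expression vector, nothing in the record suggests these elements express a product. The plasmid serves as a carrier for a DNA part.

The insert is a synthetic cassette described as the CR3 sgRNA constant region joined to a human U6 sgRNA promoter, the whole unit flanked by BsmBI sites. The feature table annotates only the U6 promoter, an RNA polymerase III promoter commonly used to transcribe guide RNAs, lying on the reverse strand between the lac elements and the lacZα fragment. The CR3 constant region and the BsmBI sites are not annotated, so their exact positions are not given. BsmBI is a type IIS enzyme that cuts outside its recognition site, so digestion should release the constant region–promoter module with defined overhangs. Given the associated work on dual-sgRNA CRISPRi libraries, the likely use is to drop this module between two targeting sequences in a recipient vector: the CR3 scaffold would complete the first guide and the hU6 promoter would drive the second. The record itself does not spell out this workflow or name the destination vector.
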