Addgene plasmid #187239: pJR98
Purpose: CR3 constant region - hU6 sgRNA promoter flanked by BsmBI sites
Depositing lab: Marco Jost & Jonathan Weissman. Depositing organization: Whitehead Institute for Biomedical Research. Publication: Maximizing CRISPRi efficacy and accessibility with dual-sgRNA libraries and optimal effectors. Replogle JM, Bonnar JL, Pogson AN, Liem CR, Maier NK, Ding Y, Russell BJ, Wang X, Leng K, Guna A, Norman TM, Pak RA, Ramos DM, Ward ME, Gilbert LA, Kampmann M, Weissman JS, Jost M. eLife. 2022 Dec 28;11:e81856. doi: 10.7554/eLife.81856. PubMed 36576240.
Backbone
  Vector backbone: pUCIDT
  Vector type: Bacterial Expression
Growth in bacteria
  Bacterial resistance: Ampicillin, 100 μg/mL
  Growth temperature: 37°C
  Growth strain: DH5alpha
  Copy number: High Copy
Gene/Insert
  Gene/Insert name: CR3 constant region - hU6 sgRNA promoter flanked by BsmBI sites
  Species: Synthetic
  Cloning method: Unknown
Terms and licenses: Academic/Nonprofit Terms; Industry Terms: Not Available to Industry
Depositor comments: Please visit https://doi.org/10.1101/2022.07.13.499814 for bioRxiv preprint.
How to cite: pJR98 was a gift from Marco Jost & Jonathan Weissman (Addgene plasmid # 187239 ; http://n2t.net/addgene:187239 ; RRID:Addgene_187239)
